Addgene plasmid #87051: plc242-GFP-Nprl2
Purpose: mammalian expression of Nprl2
Depositing lab: David Sabatini. Depositing organization: Whitehead Institute for Biomedical Research. Publication: KICSTOR recruits GATOR1 to the lysosome and is necessary for nutrients to regulate mTORC1. Wolfson RL, Chantranupong L, Wyant GA, Gu X, Orozco JM, Shen K, Condon KJ, Petri S, Kedir J, Scaria SM, Abu-Remaileh M, Frankel WN, Sabatini DM. Nature. 2017 Feb 15. doi: 10.1038/nature21423. PubMed 28199306.
Backbone
  Vector backbone: plc242
  Vector type: Mammalian Expression, Retroviral
Growth in bacteria
  Bacterial resistance: Ampicillin, 100 μg/mL
  Growth temperature: 37°C
  Growth strain: DH5alpha
  Copy number: Unknown
Gene/Insert
  Gene/Insert name: Nprl2 (alt name: NM_006545)
  Species: H. sapiens (human)
  Entrez Gene: NPRL2 (a.k.a. FFEVF2, NPR2, NPR2L, TUSC4)
  Tag / fusion protein: GFP (N terminal on insert)
  Cloning method: Restriction Enzyme; 5′ cloning site XhoI (unknown if destroyed); 3′ cloning site EcoRI (unknown if destroyed)
  Sequencing primers: 5′ GGCATGGACGAGCTGTACAAG; 3′ GCATTCATTTTATGTTTCAGG
Terms and licenses: Academic/Nonprofit Terms; Industry Terms: Not Available to Industry
How to cite: plc242-GFP-Nprl2 was a gift from David Sabatini (Addgene plasmid # 87051 ; http://n2t.net/addgene:87051 ; RRID:Addgene_87051)
