[The description below was written by a language model from this plasmid's Addgene catalogue record and pLannotate feature annotations shown in this document.]
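Description:
plc242-GFP-Nprl2 is a 6,996 bp gammaretroviral mammalian expression plasmid built on the plc242 backbone. It is used to express human NPRL2 (also known as TUSC4) as an N-terminal GFP fusion. It is propagated in E. coli through a high-copy ColE1/pUC-type origin and selected with ampicillin via the β-lactamase gene and its native promoter.

The viral cassette is flanked by Moloney murine leukemia virus long terminal repeats. Downstream of the 5′ LTR lie an MESV-type Ψ packaging signal and a truncated gag segment lacking its start codon. Together these allow the transcript to be packaged into retroviral particles when the viral proteins are supplied in trans by a packaging cell line or helper plasmids. No separate internal promoter is annotated upstream of the fusion, so expression of the EGFP-NPRL2 reading frame is presumably driven from the 5′ LTR, although the record does not state this explicitly. Between EGFP and NPRL2, the annotation picks up short linker elements, including a multiple cloning site fragment, a small capTEV-like fragment and an S-tag, so the fusion may carry an S-tag epitope in addition to GFP. The insert was cloned between XhoI and EcoRI sites. Downstream of it, an SV40 enhancer/early promoter drives blasticidin S deaminase, which permits blasticidin selection of transduced or transfected mammalian cells. A short fragment annotated as a ΔU3 3′ LTR precedes the full-length 3′ LTR.

NPRL2 is a component of the GATOR1 complex, and the associated study concerns lysosomal recruitment of GATOR1 and nutrient regulation of mTORC1. The construct therefore suits stable expression and fluorescence-based localization of NPRL2 in mammalian cells.
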