Features (pLannotate 1.2.2; 18 found; start..end, strand, type, name):
      1..470     +  LTR            LTR: long terminal repeat from Moloney murine leukemia virus
    594..868     +  misc_feature   MESV Ψ (fragment): packaging signal of murine embryonic stem cell virus
    935..1351    +  CDS            gag (truncated): truncated Moloney murine leukemia virus (MMLV) gag gene lacking the start codon
   1392..2108    +  CDS            EGFP: EGFP is a basic (constitutively fluorescent) green fluorescent protein published in 1996, derived from Aequorea victoria. It is reported to be a rapidly-maturing weak dimer with moderate acid sensitivity.
   2135..2153    +  misc_feature   MCS (fragment): pBluescript multiple cloning site
   2154..2173    +  CDS            capTEV™ (fragment): composite tag for in vivo biotinylation, TEV protease cleavage, and 6xHis tagging
   2187..2231    +  CDS            S-Tag: affinity and epitope tag derived from pancreatic ribonuclease A
   2256..3395    +  CDS            NPRL2: NPRL2_HUMAN - Also known as TUSC4 From Homo sapiens (Human).
   3399..3435    +  misc_feature   MCS (fragment): multiple cloning site
   3452..3536    +  CDS            large T antigen (fragment): large T antigen from SV40 (simian virus 40)
   3579..3908    +  promoter       SV40 promoter: SV40 enhancer and early promoter
   3916..4314    +  CDS            BSD: blasticidin S deaminase; Aspergillus terreus BSD; confers resistance to blasticidin
   4361..4482    +  LTR            3' LTR (ΔU3) (fragment): self-inactivating 3' long terminal repeat (LTR) from Moloney murine leukemia virus
   4483..4952    +  LTR            LTR: long terminal repeat from Moloney murine leukemia virus
   5018..5070    -  CDS            lacI (fragment): lac repressor; lacI; The lac repressor binds to the lac operator to inhibit transcription in E. coli. This inhibition can be relieved by adding lactose or isopropyl-β-D-thiogalactopyranoside (IPTG).
   5253..5841    -  rep_origin     ori: high-copy-number ColE1/pMB1/pBR322/pUC origin of replication
   6001..6861    -  CDS            AmpR: β-lactamase; bla; confers resistance to ampicillin, carbenicillin, and related antibiotics
   6862..6966    -  promoter       AmpR promoter: bla
>Addgene plasmid #87051 | plc242-GFP-Nprl2 | addgene full sequence | sequence record 174793 | Addgene NGS Result
CTGAATATGGGCCAAACAGGATATCTGTGGTAAGCAGTTCCTGCCCCGGCTCAGGGCCAAGAACAGATGG
AACAGCTGAATATGGGCCAAACAGGATATCTGTGGTAAGCAGTTCCTGCCCCGGCTCAGGGCCAAGAACA
GATGGTCCCCAGATGCGGTCCAGCCCTCAGCAGTTTCTAGAGAACCATCAGATGTTTCCAGGGTGCCCCA
AGGACCTGAAATGACCCTGTGCCTTATTTGAACTAACCAATCAGTTCGCTTCTCGCTTCTGTTCGCGCGC
TTCTGCTCCCCGAGCTCAATAAAAGAGCCCACAACCCCTCACTCGGGGCGCCAGTCCTCCGATTGACTGA
GTCGCCCGGGTACCCGTGTATCCAATAAACCCTCTTGCAGTTGCATCCGACTTGTGGTCTCGCTGTTCCT
TGGGAGGGTCTCCTCTGAGTGATTGACTACCCGTCAGCGGGGGTCTTTCATTTGGGGGCTCGTCCGGGAT
CGGGAGACCCCTGCCCAGGGACCACCGACCCACCACCGGGAGGCAAGCTGGCCAGCAACTTATCTGTGTC
TGTCCGATTGTCTAGTGTCTATGACTGATTTTATGCGCCTGCGTCGGTACTAGTTAGCTAACTAGCTCTG
TATCTGGCGGACCCGTGGTGGAACTGACGAGTTCTGAACACCCGGCCGCAACCCTGGGAGACGTCCCAGG
GACTTTGGGGGCCGTTTTTGTGGCCCGACCTGAGGAAGGGAGTCGATGTGGAATCCGACCCCGTCAGGAT
ATGTGGTTCTGGTAGGAGACGAGAACCTAAAACAGTTCCCGCCTCCGTCTGAATTTTTGCTTTCGGTTTG
GAACCGAAGCCGCGCGTCTTGTCTGCTGCAGCGCTGCAGCATCGTTCTGTGTTGTCTCTGTCTGACTGTG
TTTCTGTATTTGTCTGAAAATTAGGGCCAGACTGTTACCACTCCCTTAAGTTTGACCTTAGGTCACTGGA
AAGATGTCGAGCGGATCGCTCACAACCAGTCGGTAGATGTCAAGAAGAGACGTTGGGTTACCTTCTGCTC
TGCAGAATGGCCAACCTTTAACGTCGGATGGCCGCGAGACGGCACCTTTAACCGAGACCTCATCACCCAG
GTTAAGATCAAGGTCTTTTCACCTGGCCCGCATGGACACCCAGACCAGGTCCCCTACATCGTGACCTGGG
AAGCCTTGGCTTTTGACCCCCCTCCCTGGGTCAAGCCCTTTGTACACCCTAAGCCTCCGCCTCCTCTTCC
TCCATCCGCCCCGTCTCTCCCCCTTGAACCTCCTCGTTCGACCCCGCCTCGATCCTCCCTTTATCCAGCC
CTCACTCCTTCTCTAGGCGCCGGCCGGATCCCAGTGTGGTGGTACGCTACCGGTCGCCACCATGGTGAGC
AAGGGCGAGGAGCTGTTCACCGGGGTGGTGCCCATCCTGGTCGAGCTGGACGGCGACGTAAACGGCCACA
AGTTCAGCGTGTCCGGCGAGGGCGAGGGCGATGCCACCTACGGCAAGCTGACCCTGAAGTTCATCTGCAC
CACCGGCAAGCTGCCCGTGCCCTGGCCCACCCTCGTGACCACCCTGACCTACGGCGTGCAGTGCTTCAGC
CGCTACCCCGACCACATGAAGCAGCACGACTTCTTCAAGTCCGCCATGCCCGAAGGCTACGTCCAGGAGC
GCACCATCTTCTTCAAGGACGACGGCAACTACAAGACCCGCGCCGAGGTGAAGTTCGAGGGCGACACCCT
GGTGAACCGCATCGAGCTGAAGGGCATCGACTTCAAGGAGGACGGCAACATCCTGGGGCACAAGCTGGAG
TACAACTACAACAGCCACAACGTCTATATCATGGCCGACAAGCAGAAGAACGGCATCAAGGTGAACTTCA
AGATCCGCCACAACATCGAGGACGGCAGCGTGCAGCTCGCCGACCACTACCAGCAGAACACCCCCATCGG
CGACGGCCCCGTGCTGCTGCCCGACAACCACTACCTGAGCACCCAGTCCGCCCTGAGCAAAGACCCCAAC
GAGAAGCGCGATCACATGGTCCTGCTGGAGTTCGTGACCGCCGCCGGGATCACTCTCGGCATGGACGAGC
TGTACAAGTCCGGAGGGGATCGGTGGAGCTCCACCGGTGGCGGCCGCTCTAGAGAGAATCTTTATTTTCA
GGGCGCCGCCAAATTCAAAGAAACCGCTGCTGCTAAATTCGAACGCCAGCACATGGACAGCGGAGGTGGA
GGTACTAGTCTCGAGATGGGCAGCGGCTGCCGCATCGAATGCATATTCTTCAGCGAGTTCCACCCCACGC
TGGGACCCAAGATCACCTATCAGGTCCCTGAAGACTTCATCTCCCGAGAGCTGTTTGACACAGTCCAAGT
GTACATCATCACCAAGCCAGAGCTGCAGAACAAGCTTATCACTGTCACAGCTATGGAAAAGAAGCTGATC
GGCTGTCCTGTGTGCATCGAACACAAGAAGTACAGCCGCAATGCTCTCCTCTTCAACCTGGGCTTCGTGT
GTGATGCCCAGGCCAAGACCTGCGCCCTTGAGCCCATTGTTAAAAAGCTGGCTGGCTATCTGACCACACT
AGAGCTAGAGAGCAGCTTCGTGTCCATGGAGGAGAGCAAGCAGAAGTTGGTGCCCATCATGACCATCTTG
CTGGAGGAGCTAAATGCCTCAGGCCGGTGCACTCTGCCCATTGATGAGTCCAACACCATCCACTTGAAGG
TGATTGAGCAGCGGCCAGACCCTCCGGTGGCCCAGGAGTATGATGTACCTGTCTTTACCAAAGACAAGGA
GGATTTCTTCAACTCACAGTGGGACCTCACTACACAACAAATCCTGCCCTACATTGATGGGTTCCGCCAC
ATCCAGAAGATTTCAGCAGAGGCAGATGTGGAGCTCAACCTGGTGCGCATTGCTATCCAGAACCTGCTGT
ACTACGGCGTTGTGACACTGGTGTCCATCCTCCAGTACTCCAATGTATACTGCCCAACGCCCAAGGTCCA
GGACCTGGTAGATGACAAGTCCCTGCAAGAGGCATGTCTATCCTACGTGACCAAGCAAGGGCACAAGAGG
GCCAGTCTCCGGGATGTGTTCCAGCTATACTGCAGCCTGAGCCCTGGCACTACCGTGCGAGACCTCATTG
GCCGCCACCCCCAGCAGCTGCAGCATGTTGATGAACGGAAGCTGATCCAGTTCGGGCTTATGAAGAACCT
CATCAGGCGACTACAGAAGTATCCTGTGCGGGTGACTCGGGAAGAGCAGAGCCACCCTGCCCGGCTTTAT
ACAGGCTGCCACAGCTATGACGAGATCTGCTGCAAGACAGGCATGAGCTACCATGAGCTGGATGAGCGGC
TTGAAAATGACCCCAACATCATCATCTGCTGGAAGTGAGAATTCTGCAGTCGACGGTACCGCGGGCCCGG
GATCCACCGGATCTAGATAACTGATCATAATCAGCCATACCACATTTGTAGAGGTTTTACTTGCTTTAAA
AAACCTCCCACACCTCCCCCTGAACCTGAAACATAAAATGAATGCAATTCGCCAGCACAGTGGTCGACCC
TGTGGAATGTGTGTCAGTTAGGGTGTGGAAAGTCCCCAGGCTCCCCAGCAGGCAGAAGTATGCAAAGCAT
GCATCTCAATTAGTCAGCAACCAGGTGTGGAAAGTCCCCAGGCTCCCCAGCAGGCAGAAGTATGCAAAGC
ATGCATCTCAATTAGTCAGCAACCATAGTCCCGCCCCTAACTCCGCCCATCCCGCCCCTAACTCCGCCCA
GTTCCGCCCATTCTCCGCCCCATGGCTGACTAATTTTTTTTATTTATGCAGAGGCCGAGGCCGCCTCGGC
CTCTGAGCTATTCCAGAAGTAGTGAGGAGGCTTTTTTGGAGGCCTAGGCTTTTGCAAAAAGCTTCATGGC
CAAGCCTTTGTCTCAAGAAGAATCCACCCTCATTGAAAGAGCAACGGCTACAATCAACAGCATCCCCATC
TCTGAAGACTACAGCGTCGCCAGCGCAGCTCTCTCTAGCGACGGCCGCATCTTCACTGGTGTCAATGTAT
ATCATTTTACTGGGGGACCTTGTGCAGAACTCGTGGTGCTGGGCACTGCTGCTGCTGCGGCAGCTGGCAA
CCTGACTTGTATCGTCGCGATCGGAAATGAGAACAGGGGCATCTTGAGCCCCTGCGGACGGTGCCGACAG
GTGCTTCTCGATCTGCATCCTGGGATCAAAGCCATAGTGAAGGACAGTGATGGACAGCCGACGGCAGTTG
GGATTCGTGAATTGCTGCCCTCTGGTTATGTGTGGGAGGGCTAAGATCGATAAAATAAAAGATTTTATTT
AGTCTCCAGAAAAAGGGGGGAATGAAAGACCCCACCTGTAGGTTTGGCAAGCTAGCTTAAGTAACGCCAT
TTTGCAAGGCATGGAAAAATACATAACTGAGAATAGAGAAGTTCAGATCAAGGTCAGGAACAGATGGAAC
AGCTGAATATGGGCCAAACAGGATATCTGTGGTAAGCAGTTCCTGCCCCGGCTCAGGGCCAAGAACAGAT
GGAACAGCTGAATATGGGCCAAACAGGATATCTGTGGTAAGCAGTTCCTGCCCCGGCTCAGGGCCAAGAA
CAGATGGTCCCCAGATGCGGTCCAGCCCTCAGCAGTTTCTAGAGAACCATCAGATGTTTCCAGGGTGCCC
CAAGGACCTGAAATGACCCTGTGCCTTATTTGAACTAACCAATCAGTTCGCTTCTCGCTTCTGTTCGCGC
GCTTCTGCTCCCCGAGCTCAATAAAAGAGCCCACAACCCCTCACTCGGGGCGCCAGTCCTCCGATTGACT
GAGTCGCCCGGGTACCCGTGTATCCAATAAACCCTCTTGCAGTTGCATCCGACTTGTGGTCTCGCTGTTC
CTTGGGAGGGTCTCCTCTGAGTGATTGACTACCCGTCAGCGGGGGTCTTTCACATGCAGCATGTATCAAA
ATTAATTTGGTTTTTTTTCTTAAGTATTTACATTAAATGGCCATAGTTGCATTAATGAATCGGCCAACGC
GCGGGGAGAGGCGGTTTGCGTATTGGGCGCTCTTCCGCTTCCTCGCTCACTGACTCGCTGCGCTCGGTCG
TTCGGCTGCGGCGAGCGGTATCAGCTCACTCAAAGGCGGTAATACGGTTATCCACAGAATCAGGGGATAA
CGCAGGAAAGAACATGTGAGCAAAAGGCCAGCAAAAGGCCAGGAACCGTAAAAAGGCCGCGTTGCTGGCG
TTTTTCCATAGGCTCCGCCCCCCTGACGAGCATCACAAAAATCGACGCTCAAGTCAGAGGTGGCGAAACC
CGACAGGACTATAAAGATACCAGGCGTTTCCCCCTGGAAGCTCCCTCGTGCGCTCTCCTGTTCCGACCCT
GCCGCTTACCGGATACCTGTCCGCCTTTCTCCCTTCGGGAAGCGTGGCGCTTTCTCATAGCTCACGCTGT
AGGTATCTCAGTTCGGTGTAGGTCGTTCGCTCCAAGCTGGGCTGTGTGCACGAACCCCCCGTTCAGCCCG
ACCGCTGCGCCTTATCCGGTAACTATCGTCTTGAGTCCAACCCGGTAAGACACGACTTATCGCCACTGGC
AGCAGCCACTGGTAACAGGATTAGCAGAGCGAGGTATGTAGGCGGTGCTACAGAGTTCTTGAAGTGGTGG
CCTAACTACGGCTACACTAGAAGAACAGTATTTGGTATCTGCGCTCTGCTGAAGCCAGTTACCTTCGGAA
AAAGAGTTGGTAGCTCTTGATCCGGCAAACAAACCACCGCTGGTAGCGGTGGTTTTTTTGTTTGCAAGCA
GCAGATTACGCGCAGAAAAAAAGGATCTCAAGAAGATCCTTTGATCTTTTCTACGGGGTCTGACGCTCAG
TGGAACGAAAACTCACGTTAAGGGATTTTGGTCATGAGATTATCAAAAAGGATCTTCACCTAGATCCTTT
TGCGGCCGCAAATCAATCTAAAGTATATATGAGTAAACTTGGTCTGACAGTTACCAATGCTTAATCAGTG
AGGCACCTATCTCAGCGATCTGTCTATTTCGTTCATCCATAGTTGCCTGACTCCCCGTCGTGTAGATAAC
TACGATACGGGAGGGCTTACCATCTGGCCCCAGTGCTGCAATGATACCGCGAGACCCACGCTCACCGGCT
CCAGATTTATCAGCAATAAACCAGCCAGCCGGAAGGGCCGAGCGCAGAAGTGGTCCTGCAACTTTATCCG
CCTCCATCCAGTCTATTAATTGTTGCCGGGAAGCTAGAGTAAGTAGTTCGCCAGTTAATAGTTTGCGCAA
CGTTGTTGCCATTGCTACAGGCATCGTGGTGTCACGCTCGTCGTTTGGTATGGCTTCATTCAGCTCCGGT
TCCCAACGATCAAGGCGAGTTACATGATCCCCCATGTTGTGCAAAAAAGCGGTTAGCTCCTTCGGTCCTC
CGATCGTTGTCAGAAGTAAGTTGGCCGCAGTGTTATCACTCATGGTTATGGCAGCACTGCATAATTCTCT
TACTGTCATGCCATCCGTAAGATGCTTTTCTGTGACTGGTGAGTACTCAACCAAGTCATTCTGAGAATAG
TGTATGCGGCGACCGAGTTGCTCTTGCCCGGCGTCAATACGGGATAATACCGCGCCACATAGCAGAACTT
TAAAAGTGCTCATCATTGGAAAACGTTCTTCGGGGCGAAAACTCTCAAGGATCTTACCGCTGTTGAGATC
CAGTTCGATGTAACCCACTCGTGCACCCAACTGATCTTCAGCATCTTTTACTTTCACCAGCGTTTCTGGG
TGAGCAAAAACAGGAAGGCAAAATGCCGCAAAAAAGGGAATAAGGGCGACACGGAAATGTTGAATACTCA
TACTCTTCCTTTTTCAATATTATTGAAGCATTTATCAGGGTTATTGTCTCATGAGCGGATACATATTTGA
ATGTATTTAGAAAAATAAACAAATAGGGGTTCCGCGCACATTTCCCCGAAAAGTGCCACCTGCAGC
