>Addgene plasmid #87051 | plc242-GFP-Nprl2 | depositor partial sequence | sequence record 169820 | Insert
ATGGGCAGCGGCTGCCGCATCGAATGCATATTCTTCAGCGAGTTCCACCCCACGCTGGGACCCAAGATCA
CCTATCAGGTCCCTGAAGACTTCATCTCCCGAGAGCTGTTTGACACAGTCCAAGTGTACATCATCACCAA
GCCAGAGCTGCAGAACAAGCTTATCACTGTCACAGCTATGGAAAAGAAGCTGATCGGCTGTCCTGTGTGC
ATCGAACACAAGAAGTACAGCCGCAATGCTCTCCTCTTCAACCTGGGCTTCGTGTGTGATGCCCAGGCCA
AGACCTGCGCCCTCGAGCCCATTGTTAAAAAGCTGGCTGGCTATCTGACCACACTAGAGCTAGAGAGCAG
CTTCGTGTCCATGGAGGAGAGCAAGCAGAAGTTGGTGCCCATCATGACCATCTTGCTGGAGGAGCTAAAT
GCCTCAGGCCGGTGCACTCTGCCCATTGATGAGTCCAACACCATCCACTTGAAGGTGATTGAGCAGCGGC
CAGACCCTCCGGTGGCCCAGGAGTATGATGTACCTGTCTTTACCAAAGACAAGGAGGATTTCTTCAACTC
ACAGTGGGACCTCACTACACAACAAATCCTGCCCTACATTGATGGGTTCCGCCACATCCAGAAGATTTCA
GCAGAGGCAGATGTGGAGCTCAACCTGGTGCGCATTGCTATCCAGAACCTGCTGTACTACGGCGTTGTGA
CACTGGTGTCCATCCTCCAGTACTCCAATGTATACTGCCCAACGCCCAAGGTCCAGGACCTGGTAGATGA
CAAGTCCCTGCAAGAGGCATGTCTATCCTACGTGACCAAGCAAGGGCACAAGAGGGCCAGTCTCCGGGAT
GTGTTCCAGCTATACTGCAGCCTGAGCCCTGGCACTACCGTGCGAGACCTCATTGGCCGCCACCCCCAGC
AGCTGCAGCATGTTGATGAACGGAAGCTGATCCAGTTCGGGCTTATGAAGAACCTCATCAGGCGACTACA
GAAGTATCCTGTGCGGGTGACTCGGGAAGAGCAGAGCCACCCTGCCCGGCTTTATACAGGCTGCCACAGC
TATGACGAGATCTGCTGCAAGACAGGCATGAGCTACCATGAGCTGGATGAGCGGCTTGAAAATGACCCCA
ACATCATCATCTGCTGGAAGTGA
